Addgene plasmid #91276: pHH0103_DNMBP-1/6
Purpose: Protein expression and purification of human SH3 domain construct DNMBP-1/6
Depositing lab: Sachdev Sidhu. Depositing organization: University of Toronto. Publication: Comprehensive Analysis of the Human SH3 Domain Family Reveals a Wide Variety of Non-canonical Specificities. Teyra J, Huang H, Jain S, Guan X, Dong A, Liu Y, Tempel W, Min J, Tong Y, Kim PM, Bader GD, Sidhu SS. Structure. 2017 Oct 3;25(10):1598-1610.e3. doi: 10.1016/j.str.2017.07.017. Epub 2017 Sep 7. PubMed 28890361.
Backbone
  Vector backbone: pHH0103
  Vector type: Bacterial Expression
Growth in bacteria
  Bacterial resistance: Ampicillin, 100 μg/mL
  Growth temperature: 37°C
  Growth strain: DH5alpha
  Copy number: Low Copy
Gene/Insert
  Gene/Insert name: DNMBP-1/6
  Species: H. sapiens (human)
  Insert size (bp): 189
  Entrez Gene: DNMBP (a.k.a. ARHGEF36, CTRCT48, TUBA)
  Cloning method: Restriction Enzyme; 5′ cloning site Sfi1 (unknown if destroyed); 3′ cloning site Not1 (unknown if destroyed)
Terms and licenses: Academic/Nonprofit Terms; Industry Terms: Not Available to Industry
How to cite: pHH0103_DNMBP-1/6 was a gift from Sachdev Sidhu (Addgene plasmid # 91276 ; http://n2t.net/addgene:91276 ; RRID:Addgene_91276)
