[The description below was written by a language model from this plasmid's Addgene catalogue record and pLannotate feature annotations shown in this document.]
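Description:
pHH0103_DNMBP-1/6 is a bacterial expression plasmid built on the pHH0103 backbone for producing and purifying one SH3 domain of human DNMBP (also known as ARHGEF36 or TUBA). The name suggests it is the first of six SH3 domains in the protein, though the record does not spell this out. The catalogue lists a 189 bp insert cloned between SfiI and NotI sites, and the annotation detects a 177 nt DNMBP fragment at the corresponding position.

Expression is driven by the strong hybrid tac promoter followed by a lac operator. The plasmid also carries lacI under the up-mutated lacIq promoter, so transcription is repressed until relieved by IPTG. Downstream of the operator, the annotated coding features run in order: a 6xHis tag, Schistosoma japonicum glutathione S-transferase, then the DNMBP fragment. This implies an N-terminally His- and GST-tagged SH3 domain suited to affinity purification on nickel or glutathione resins. A bacteriophage fd terminator follows the insert.

The backbone appears to derive from a pBR322-type phagemid. It contains a ColE1/pMB1-family origin, the bom mobilisation region, an f1 origin for single-stranded DNA production, and AmpR with its own promoter for ampicillin selection. There are also remnants that are probably non-functional: two M13 gene III fragments lying beyond the terminator, fragments of the tetracycline resistance gene and its promoter, and a rop gene interrupted by the f1 origin. The repository lists the plasmid as low copy. It belongs to a collection of SH3 domain constructs used for a family-wide analysis of human SH3 binding specificities.
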