Features (pLannotate 1.2.2; 21 found; start..end, strand, type, name):
     63..140     +  promoter       lacIq promoter: lacI (mutant); In the lacIq allele, a single base change in the promoter boosts expression of the lacI gene about 10-fold.
    141..1223    +  CDS            lacI: lac repressor; lacI; The lac repressor binds to the lac operator to inhibit transcription in E. coli. This inhibition can be relieved by adding lactose or isopropyl-β-D-thiogalactopyranoside (IPTG).
   1236..1257    +  protein_bind   CAP binding site: CAP binding activates transcription in the presence of cAMP. E. coli catabolite activator protein
   1276..1293    +  promoter       tet promoter (fragment): E. coli promoter for tetracycline efflux protein gene
   1466..1494    +  promoter       tac promoter: strong E. coli promoter; hybrid between the trp and lac UV5 promoters
   1502..1518    +  protein_bind   lac operator: The lac repressor binds to the lac operator to inhibit transcription in E. coli. This inhibition can be relieved by adding lactose or isopropyl-β-D-thiogalactopyranoside (IPTG). lac repressor encoded by lacI
   1603..1620    +  CDS            6xHis: 6xHis affinity tag
   1636..2289    +  CDS            GST26_SCHJA: Experimental evidence at protein level: Swiss-Prot protein existence level 1. GST isoenzymes appear to play a central role in the parasite detoxification system. Other functions are also suspected including a role in increasing the solubility of haematin in the parasite gut. From Schistosoma japonicum (Blood fluke).
   2362..2538    +  CDS            DNMBP (fragment): DNMBP_HUMAN - Also known as ARHGEF36 From Homo sapiens (Human).
   2554..2601    +  terminator     fd terminator (sequence withheld): central terminator from bacteriophage fd (Otsuka and Kunisawa, 1982)
   2606..2818    +  CDS            M13 gene III (fragment) (sequence partly withheld): pIII; III; minor coat protein
   2833..3303    +  CDS            M13 gene III (fragment) (sequence partly withheld): pIII; III; minor coat protein
   3325..3395    +  CDS            TcR (fragment): tetracycline efflux protein; tet; confers resistance to tetracycline
   3637..4017    -  CDS            YPB1_ECOLX: Protein predicted: Swiss-Prot protein existence level 4. From Escherichia coli.
   4034..4185    +  CDS            rop (fragment): Rop protein, which maintains plasmids at low copy number; rop
   4221..4649    -  rep_origin     f1 ori (sequence partly withheld): f1 bacteriophage origin of replication; arrow indicates direction of (+) strand synthesis
   4658..4697    +  CDS            rop (fragment): Rop protein, which maintains plasmids at low copy number; rop
   4799..4939    +  misc_feature   bom: basis of mobility region from pBR322
   5125..5712    -  rep_origin     ori: high-copy-number ColE1/pMB1/pBR322/pUC origin of replication
   5883..6743    -  CDS            AmpR: β-lactamase; bla; confers resistance to ampicillin, carbenicillin, and related antibiotics
   6744..6848    -  promoter       AmpR promoter: bla
>Addgene plasmid #91276 | pHH0103_DNMBP-1/6 | addgene full sequence | sequence record 191070 | Addgene NGS Result
ATCATGACATTAACCTATAAAAATAGGCGTATCACGAGGCCCTTTCGTCTTCAAGAATTCCCGACACCAT
CGAATGGTGCAAAACCTTTCGCGGTATGGCATGATAGCGCCCGGAAGAGAGTCAATTCAGGGTGGTGAAT
GTGAAACCAGTAACGTTATACGATGTCGCAGAGTATGCCGGTGTCTCTTATCAGACCGTTTCCCGCGTGG
TGAACCAGGCCAGCCACGTTTCTGCGAAAACGCGGGAAAAAGTGGAAGCGGCGATGGCGGAGCTGAATTA
CATTCCCAACCGCGTGGCACAACAACTGGCGGGCAAACAGTCGTTGCTGATTGGCGTTGCCACCTCCAGT
CTGGCCCTGCACGCGCCGTCGCAAATTGTCGCGGCGATTAAATCTCGCGCCGATCAACTGGGTGCCAGCG
TGGTGGTGTCGATGGTAGAACGAAGCGGCGTCGAAGCCTGTAAAGCGGCGGTGCACAATCTTCTCGCGCA
ACGCGTCAGTGGGCTGATCATTAACTATCCGCTGGATGACCAGGATGCCATTGCTGTGGAAGCTGCCTGC
ACTAATGTTCCGGCGTTATTTCTTGATGTCTCTGACCAGACACCCATCAACAGTATTATTTTCTCCCATG
AAGACGGTACGCGACTGGGCGTGGAGCATCTGGTCGCATTGGGTCACCAGCAAATCGCGCTGTTAGCGGG
CCCATTAAGTTCTGTCTCGGCGCGTCTGCGTCTGGCTGGCTGGCATAAATATCTCACTCGCAATCAAATT
CAGCCGATAGCGGAACGGGAAGGCGACTGGAGTGCCATGTCCGGTTTTCAACAAACCATGCAAATGCTGA
ATGAGGGCATCGTTCCCACTGCGATGCTGGTTGCCAACGATCAGATGGCGCTGGGCGCAATGCGCGCCAT
TACCGAGTCCGGGCTGCGCGTTGGTGCGGATATCTCGGTAGTGGGATACGACGATACCGAAGACAGCTCA
TGTTATATCCCGCCGTTAACCACCATCAAACAGGATTTTCGCCTGCTGGGGCAAACCAGCGTGGACCGCT
TGCTGCAACTCTCTCAGGGCCAGGCGGTGAAGGGCAATCAGCTGTTGCCCGTCTCACTGGTGAAAAGAAA
AACCACCCTGGCGCCCAATACGCAAACCGCCTCTCCCCGCGCGTTGGCCGATTCATTAATGCAGCTGGCA
CGACAGGTTTCCCGACTGGAAAGCGGGCAGTGAGCGCAACGCAATTAATGTAAGTTAGCTCACTCATTAG
GCACAATTCTCATGTTTGACAGCTTATCATCGACTGCACGGTGCACCAATGCTTCTGGCGTCAGGCAGCC
ATCGGAAGCTGTGGTATGGCTGTGCAGGTCGTAAATCACTGCATAATTCGTGTCGCTCAAGGCGCACTCC
CGTTCTGGATAATGTTTTTTGCGCCGACATCATAACGGTTCTGGCAAATATTCTGAAATGAGCTGTTGAC
AATTAATCATCGGCTCGTATAATGTGTGGAATTGTGAGCGGATAACAATTTCACACAGGAAACAGCCAGT
CCGTTTAGGTGTTTTCACGAGCACTTCACCAACAAGGACCATAGATTATGAAAATCGAAGAACACCATCA
CCATCACCATTCCAGCGGTAAGCTTATGTCCCCTATACTAGGTTATTGGAAAATTAAGGGCCTTGTGCAA
CCCACTCGACTTCTTTTGGAATATCTTGAAGAAAAATATGAAGAGCATTTGTATGAGCGCGATGAAGGTG
ATAAATGGCGAAACAAAAAGTTTGAATTGGGTTTGGAGTTTCCCAATCTTCCTTATTATATTGATGGTGA
TGTTAAATTAACACAGTCTATGGCCATCATACGTTATATAGCTGACAAGCACAACATGTTGGGTGGTTGT
CCAAAAGAGCGTGCAGAGATTTCAATGCTTGAAGGAGCGGTTTTGGATATTAGATACGGTGTTTCGAGAA
TTGCATATAGTAAAGACTTTGAAACTCTCAAAGTTGATTTTCTTAGCAAGCTACCTGAAATGCTGAAAAT
GTTCGAAGATCGTTTATGTCATAAAACATATTTAAATGGTGATCATGTAACCCATCCTGACTTCATGTTG
TATGACGCTCTTGATGTTGTTTTATACATGGACCCAATGTGCCTGGATGCGTTCCCAAAATTAGTTTGTT
TTAAAAAACGTATTGAAGCTATCCCACAAATTGATAAGTACTTGAAATCCAGCAAGTATATAGCATGGCC
TTTGCAGGGCTGGCAAGCCACGTTTGGTGGTGGCGACCATCCTCCAAAATCGGATCTGGAAGTTCTGTTC
CAGGGGCCCCTGTCCAGCGGTCTGGTTCCGCGTGGTTCCGGTACCGCGGCCCAGCCGGCCTCCGTTGTGC
GTGCTATTTTTGATTTTTGCCCGAGTGTTTCAGAAGAACTGCCGCTGTTTGTTGGTGACATTATCGAAGT
CCTGGCGGTGGTTGATGAATTTTGGCTGCTGGGCAAAAAAGAAGACGTTACCGGCCAGTTTCCGAGCTCT
TTCGTCGAAATTGTGACGGCGGCCGCATA
[142 nt withheld, positions 2550-2691]
C
[98 nt withheld, positions 2693-2790]
AGTTTGTACTGGTGACGAAACTCAGTGTCTAGCTAGAGTGGC
[149 nt withheld, positions 2833-2981]
T
[41 nt withheld, positions 2983-3023]
T
[62 nt withheld, positions 3025-3086]
A
[35 nt withheld, positions 3088-3122]
CCTCCCTCAATCGGTTGAATGTCGCCCTTTTGTCTTTGGCGCTGGTAAACCATATGAA
[86 nt withheld, positions 3181-3266]
T
[54 nt withheld, positions 3268-3321]
CTAGCGCCGCCCTATACCTTGTCTGCCTCCCCGCGTTGCGTCGCGGTGCATGGAGCCGGGCCACCTCGAC
CTGAATGGAAGCCGGCGGCACCTCGCTAACGGATTCACCACTCCAAGAATTGGAGCCAATCAATTCTTGC
GGAGAACTGTGAATGCGCAAACCAACCCTTGGCAGAACATATCCATCGCGTCCGCCATCTCCAGCAGCCG
CACGCGGCGCATCTCGGGCAGCGTTGGGTCCTGGCCACGGGTGCGCATGATCGTGCTCCTGTCGTTGAGG
ACCCGGCTAGGCTGGCGGGGTTGCCTTACTGGTTAGCAGAATGAATCACCGATACGCGAGCGAACGTGAA
GCGACTGCTGCTGCAAAACGTCTGCGACCTGAGCAACAACATGAATGGTCTTCGGTTTCCGTGTTTCGTA
AAGTCTGGAAACGCGGAAGTCAGCGCCCTGCACCATTATGTTCCGGATCTGCATCGCAGGATGCTGCTGG
CTACCCTGTGGAACACCTACATCTGTATTAACGAAGCGCTGGCATTGACCCTGAGTGATTTTTCTCTGGT
CCCGCCGCATCCATACCGCCAGTTGTTTACCCTCACAACGTTCCAGTAACCGGGCATGTTCATCATCAGT
AACCCGTATCGTGAGCATCCTCTCTCGTTTCATCGGTATCATTACCCCCATGAACAGAAATCCCCCTTAC
ACGGAGGCATCAGTGACCAAACAGGAAAAAACCGCCCTTAACATGGCCCGCTTTATCAGAAGCCAGACAT
TAACGCTTCTGGAGAAACTCAACGAGCTGGACGCGGATGAACAGGCAGACATCTGTGAATCGCTTCACGA
CCACGCTGATGAGCTTTACCGCAGGATCCGCGAAATTGTAAGCGTTAATATTTTGTTAAAATTCGCGTTA
AATTTTTGTTAAATCAGCTCATTTTTTAACCAATAGGCCGAAATCGGCAAAATCCCTTATAAATCAAAAG
AATAGACCGAGATAGGGT
[37 nt withheld, positions 4320-4356]
AAAGAACGTGGACTCCAACGTCAAAGG
[49 nt withheld, positions 4384-4432]
T
[91 nt withheld, positions 4434-4524]
G
[124 nt withheld, positions 4526-4649]
CGCGGATCCTGCCTCGCGCGTTTCGGTGATGACGGTGAAAACCTCTGACACATGCAGCTCCCGGAGACGG
TCACAGCTTGTCTGTAAGCGGATGCCGGGAGCAGACAAGCCCGTCAGGGCGCGTCAGCGGGTGTTGGCGG
GTGTCGGGGCGCAGCCATGACCCAGTCACGTAGCGATAGCGGAGTGTATACTGGCTTAACTATGCGGCAT
CAGAGCAGATTGTACTGAGAGTGCACCATATGCGGTGTGAAATACCGCACAGATGCGTAAGGAGAAAATA
CCGCATCAGGCGCTCTTCCGCTTCCTCGCTCACTGACTCGCTGCGCTCGGTCGTTCGGCTGCGGCGAGCG
GTATCAGCTCACTCAAAGGCGGTAATACGGTTATCCACAGAATCAGGGGATAACGCAGGAAAGAACATGT
GAGCAAAAGGCCAGCAAAAGGCCAGGAACCGTAAAAAGGCCGCGTTGCTGGCGTTTTTCCATAGGCTCCG
CCCCCCTGACGAGCATCACAAAAATCGACGCTCAAGTCAGAGGTGGCGAAACCCGACAGGACTATAAAGA
TACCAGGGTTTCCCCCTGGAAGCTCCCTCGTGCGCTCTCCTGTTCCGACCCTGCCGCTTACCGGATACCT
GTCCGCCTTTCTCCCTTCGGGAAGCGTGGCGCTTTCTCATAGCTCACGCTGTAGGTATCTCAGTTCGGTG
TAGGTCGTTCGCTCCAAGCTGGGCTGTGTGCACGAACCCCCCGTTCAGCCCGACCGCTGCGCCTTATCCG
GTAACTATCGTCTTGAGTCCAACCCGGTAAGACACGACTTATCGCCACTGGCAGCAGCCACTGGTAACAG
GATTAGCAGAGCGAGGTATGTAGGCGGTGCTACAGAGTTCTTGAAGTGGTGGCCTAACTACGGCTACACT
AGAAGGACAGTATTTGGTATCTGCGCTCTGCTGAAGCCAGTTACCTTCGGAAAAAGAGTTGGTAGCTCTT
GATCCGGCAAACAAACCACCGCTGGTAGCGGTGGTTTTTTTGTTTGCAAGCAGCAGATTACGCGCAGAAA
AAAAGGATCTCAAGAAGATCCTTTGATCTTTTCTACGGGGTCTGACGCTCAGTGGAACGAAAACTCACGT
TAAGGGATTTTGGTCATGAGATTATCAAAAAGGATCTTCACCTAGATCCTTTTAAATTAAAAATGAAGTT
TTAAATCAATCTAAAGTATATATGAGTAAACTTGGTCTGACAGTTACCAATGCTTAATCAGTGAGGCACC
TATCTCAGCGATCTGTCTATTTCGTTCATCCATAGTTGCCTGACTCCCCGTCGTGTAGATAACTACGATA
CGGGAGGGCTTACCATCTGGCCCCAGTGCTGCAATGATACCGCGAGACCCACGCTCACCGGCTCCAGATT
TATCAGCAATAAACCAGCCAGCCGGAAGGGCCGAGCGCAGAAGTGGTCCTGCAACTTTATCCGCCTCCAT
CCAGTCTATTAATTGTTGCCGGGAAGCTAGAGTAAGTAGTTCGCCAGTTAATAGTTTGCGCAACGTTGTT
GCCATTGCTGCAGGCATCGTGGTGTCACGCTCGTCGTTTGGTATGGCTTCATTCAGCTCCGGTTCCCAAC
GATCAAGGCGAGTTACATGATCCCCCATGTTGTGCAAAAAAGCGGTTAGCTCCTTCGGTCCTCCGATCGT
TGTCAGAAGTAAGTTGGCCGCAGTGTTATCACTCATGGTTATGGCAGCACTGCATAATTCTCTTACTGTC
ATGCCATCCGTAAGATGCTTTTCTGTGACTGGTGAGTACTCAACCAAGTCATTCTGAGAATAGTGTATGC
GGCGACCGAGTTGCTCTTGCCCGGCGTCAACACGGGATAATACCGCGCCACATAGCAGAACTTTAAAAGT
GCTCATCATTGGAAAACGTTCTTCGGGGCGAAAACTCTCAAGGATCTTACCGCTGTTGAGATCCAGTTCG
ATGTAACCCACTCGTGCACCCAACTGATCTTCAGCATCTTTTACTTTCACCAGCGTTTCTGGGTGAGCAA
AAACAGGAAGGCAAAATGCCGCAAAAAAGGGAATAAGGGCGACACGGAAATGTTGAATACTCATACTCTT
CCTTTTTCAATATTATTGAAGCATTTATCAGGGTTATTGTCTCATGAGCGGATACATATTTGAATGTATT
TAGAAAAATAAACAAATAGGGGTTCCGCGCACATTTCCCCGAAAAGTGCCACCTGACGTCTAAGAAACCA
TTATT
