>Addgene plasmid #91276 | pHH0103_DNMBP-1/6 | depositor partial sequence | sequence record 175764 | insert sequence
GGCCCAGCCGGCCTCCGTTGTGCGTGCTATTTTTGATTTTTGCCCGAGTGTTTCAGAAGAACTGCCGCTG
TTTGTTGGTGACATTATCGAAGTCCTGGCGGTGGTTGATGAATTTTGGCTGCTGGGCAAAAAAGAAGACG
TTACCGGCCAGTTTCCGAGCTCTTTCGTCGAAATTGTGACGGCGGCCGC
